Addgene plasmid #172414: MAC-CTSL
Purpose: MAC-tagged gene expression
Depositing lab: Markku Varjosalo. Publication: SARS-CoV-2-host proteome interactions for antiviral drug discovery. Liu X, Huuskonen S, Laitinen T, Redchuk T, Bogacheva M, Salokas K, Pohner I, Ohman T, Tonduru AK, Hassinen A, Gawriyski L, Keskitalo S, Vartiainen MK, Pietiainen V, Poso A, Varjosalo M. Mol Syst Biol. 2021 Nov;17(11):e10396. doi: 10.15252/msb.202110396. PubMed 34709727.
Backbone
  Vector backbone: MAC-tag-C
  Vector type: Mammalian Expression
  Selectable markers: Hygromycin
Growth in bacteria
  Bacterial resistance: Ampicillin, 100 μg/mL
  Growth temperature: 37°C
  Growth strain: DH5alpha
  Copy number: Unknown
Gene/Insert
  Gene/Insert name: Procathepsin L (Cathepsin L1) (alt name: CTSL)
  Species: H. sapiens (human)
  Entrez Gene: CTSL (a.k.a. CATL, CTSL1, MEP)
  Promoter: CMV promoter
  Tag / fusion protein: MAC-tag (C terminal on backbone)
  Cloning method: Gateway Cloning
  Sequencing primers: 5′ CMVfor :CGCAAATGGGCGGTAGGCGTG; 3′ pCR3.1-BGHrev: TAGAAGGCACAGTCGAGG
Terms and licenses: Academic/Nonprofit Terms; Industry Terms
How to cite: MAC-CTSL was a gift from Markku Varjosalo (Addgene plasmid # 172414 ; http://n2t.net/addgene:172414 ; RRID:Addgene_172414)
