[The description below was written by a language model from this plasmid's Addgene catalogue record and pLannotate feature annotations shown in this document.]
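Description:
MAC-CTSL is a 7.3 kb mammalian expression plasmid built on the MAC-tag-C backbone. It carries human procathepsin L (CTSL, cathepsin L1), introduced by Gateway cloning, so the open reading frame is flanked by attB1 and attB2 sites. In bacteria the plasmid is maintained through a high-copy ColE1/pUC-type origin and selected with ampicillin via the β-lactamase gene. Fragments of an f1 origin and of lac regulatory sequences remain from the backbone.

Expression is driven by the CMV immediate-early enhancer and promoter. Short tet operator-like fragments are annotated immediately downstream of the promoter, which suggests a tetracycline-regulatable CMV/TetO arrangement, although the catalogue entry lists only a CMV promoter. The CTSL coding sequence is followed, past attB2, by the C-terminal MAC-tag supplied by the backbone. The feature table identifies its largest component as an E. coli BirA-derived biotin ligase sequence but does not resolve any smaller epitope or affinity elements. A bovine growth hormone polyadenylation signal terminates the transcript.

Downstream lies an FRT site placed directly ahead of a hygromycin resistance gene with an SV40 poly(A) signal but no complete promoter of its own. This layout is typical of vectors designed for FLP-mediated integration into a genomic FRT landing site, where insertion activates the marker and allows hygromycin selection of isogenic stable lines.

The stated purpose is MAC-tagged gene expression. A biotin ligase fusion of this kind supports proximity biotinylation of neighbouring proteins. The plasmid comes from a study of SARS-CoV-2–host proteome interactions, in which cathepsin L is relevant as a lysosomal protease that processes the coronavirus spike glycoprotein.
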