Features (pLannotate 1.2.2; 24 found; start..end, strand, type, name):
    196..784     -  rep_origin     ori: high-copy-number ColE1/pMB1/pBR322/pUC origin of replication
    955..1815    -  CDS            AmpR: β-lactamase; bla; confers resistance to ampicillin, carbenicillin, and related antibiotics
   1816..1920    -  promoter       AmpR promoter: bla
   1979..2031    -  misc_feature   bom (fragment): basis of mobility region from pBR322
   2186..2565    +  enhancer       CMV enhancer: human cytomegalovirus immediate early enhancer
   2566..2769    +  promoter       CMV promoter: human cytomegalovirus (CMV) immediate early promoter
   2771..2790    +  promoter       PLtetO-1 promoter (fragment): modified phage lambda PL promoter with tet operator sites (Lutz and Bujard, 1997)
   2792..2811    +  promoter       PLtetO-1 promoter (fragment): modified phage lambda PL promoter with tet operator sites (Lutz and Bujard, 1997)
   2819..2852    +  promoter       TRE3GV promoter (fragment): 3rd-generation Tet-responsive promoter that can be activated by binding of Tet-On® 3G, optimized for retroviral and lentiviral vectors
   2987..3011    +  protein_bind   attB1: mutant version of attB; recombination site for the Gateway® BP reaction BP Clonase™
   3017..4015    +  CDS            CTSL: CATL1_HUMAN - Also known as CTSL1. Experimental evidence at protein level: Swiss-Prot protein existence level 1. (Microbial infection) Facilitates human coronaviruses SARS- CoV and SARS-CoV-2 infections via proteolysis of coronavirus spike (S) glycoproteins in lysosome for entry into host cell (PubMed:32142651, PubMed:32221306, PubMed:16339146, PubMed:18562523). Proteolysis within lysosomes is sufficient to activate membrane fusion by coronaviruses SARS-CoV and EMC (HCoV-EMC) S as well as Zaire ebolavirus glycoproteins (PubMed:16081529, PubMed:26953343, PubMed:18562523). From Homo sapiens (Hum
   4020..4044    -  protein_bind   attB2: mutant version of attB; recombination site for the Gateway® BP reaction BP Clonase™
   4232..5191    +  CDS            birA: BIRA_ECOLI - Also known as bioR, dhbB. Experimental evidence at protein level: Swiss-Prot protein existence level 1. Acts both as a biotin--[acetyl-CoA-carboxylase] ligase and a biotin-operon repressor. In the presence of ATP, BirA activates biotin to form the BirA-biotinyl-5'-adenylate (BirA-bio-5'-AMP or holoBirA) complex. HoloBirA can either transfer the biotinyl moiety to the biotin carboxyl carrier protein (BCCP) subunit of acetyl-CoA carboxylase, or bind to the biotin operator site and inhibit transcription of the operon. From Escherichia coli (strain K12).
   5241..5465    +  polyA_signal   bGH poly(A) signal: bovine growth hormone polyadenylation signal
   5469..5490    +  promoter       SV40 promoter (fragment): SV40 enhancer and early promoter
   5511..5744    +  rep_origin     f1 ori (fragment) (sequence partly withheld): f1 bacteriophage origin of replication; arrow indicates direction of (+) strand synthesis
   5749..5796    +  protein_bind   FRT: FLP-mediated recombination occurs in the 8-bp core sequence TCTAGAAA (Turan and Bode, 2011). FLP recombinase from the Saccharomyces cerevisiae 2μ plasmid
   5804..6826    +  CDS            HygR: aminoglycoside phosphotransferase from E. coli; aph(4)-Ia; confers resistance to hygromycin
   6836..6961    +  CDS            ble (fragment): BLE_KLEPN - Experimental evidence at protein level: Swiss-Prot protein existence level 1. Binding protein with a strong affinity to the bleomycin family of antibiotics. Binds to CL990; an antimitotic-antibiotic compound. From Klebsiella pneumoniae.
   6956..7077    +  polyA_signal   SV40 poly(A) signal: SV40 polyadenylation signal
   7150..7166    -  protein_bind   lac operator: The lac repressor binds to the lac operator to inhibit transcription in E. coli. This inhibition can be relieved by adding lactose or isopropyl-β-D-thiogalactopyranoside (IPTG). lac repressor encoded by lacI
   7174..7204    -  promoter       lac promoter: promoter for the E. coli lac operon
   7219..7240    -  protein_bind   CAP binding site: CAP binding activates transcription in the presence of cAMP. E. coli catabolite activator protein
   7253..13      -  CDS            lacI (fragment) (across the origin): lac repressor; lacI; The lac repressor binds to the lac operator to inhibit transcription in E. coli. This inhibition can be relieved by adding lactose or isopropyl-β-D-thiogalactopyranoside (IPTG).
>Addgene plasmid #172414 | MAC-CTSL | addgene full sequence | sequence record 340208 | Addgene NGS Result
GCGTATTGGGCGCTCTTCCGCTTCCTCGCTCACTGACTCGCTGCGCTCGGTCGTTCGGCTGCGGCGAGCG
GTATCAGCTCACTCAAAGGCGGTAATACGGTTATCCACAGAATCAGGGGATAACGCAGGAAAGAACATGT
GAGCAAAAGGCCAGCAAAAGGCCAGGAACCGTAAAAAGGCCGCGTTGCTGGCGTTTTTCCATAGGCTCCG
CCCCCCTGACGAGCATCACAAAAATCGACGCTCAAGTCAGAGGTGGCGAAACCCGACAGGACTATAAAGA
TACCAGGCGTTTCCCCCTGGAAGCTCCCTCGTGCGCTCTCCTGTTCCGACCCTGCCGCTTACCGGATACC
TGTCCGCCTTTCTCCCTTCGGGAAGCGTGGCGCTTTCTCATAGCTCACGCTGTAGGTATCTCAGTTCGGT
GTAGGTCGTTCGCTCCAAGCTGGGCTGTGTGCACGAACCCCCCGTTCAGCCCGACCGCTGCGCCTTATCC
GGTAACTATCGTCTTGAGTCCAACCCGGTAAGACACGACTTATCGCCACTGGCAGCAGCCACTGGTAACA
GGATTAGCAGAGCGAGGTATGTAGGCGGTGCTACAGAGTTCTTGAAGTGGTGGCCTAACTACGGCTACAC
TAGAAGAACAGTATTTGGTATCTGCGCTCTGCTGAAGCCAGTTACCTTCGGAAAAAGAGTTGGTAGCTCT
TGATCCGGCAAACAAACCACCGCTGGTAGCGGTGGTTTTTTTGTTTGCAAGCAGCAGATTACGCGCAGAA
AAAAAGGATCTCAAGAAGATCCTTTGATCTTTTCTACGGGGTCTGACGCTCAGTGGAACGAAAACTCACG
TTAAGGGATTTTGGTCATGAGATTATCAAAAAGGATCTTCACCTAGATCCTTTTAAATTAAAAATGAAGT
TTTAAATCAATCTAAAGTATATATGAGTAAACTTGGTCTGACAGTTACCAATGCTTAATCAGTGAGGCAC
CTATCTCAGCGATCTGTCTATTTCGTTCATCCATAGTTGCCTGACTCCCCGTCGTGTAGATAACTACGAT
ACGGGAGGGCTTACCATCTGGCCCCAGTGCTGCAATGATACCGCGAGACCCACGCTCACCGGCTCCAGAT
TTATCAGCAATAAACCAGCCAGCCGGAAGGGCCGAGCGCAGAAGTGGTCCTGCAACTTTATCCGCCTCCA
TCCAGTCTATTAATTGTTGCCGGGAAGCTAGAGTAAGTAGTTCGCCAGTTAATAGTTTGCGCAACGTTGT
TGCCATTGCTACAGGCATCGTGGTGTCACGCTCGTCGTTTGGTATGGCTTCATTCAGCTCCGGTTCCCAA
CGATCAAGGCGAGTTACATGATCCCCCATGTTGTGCAAAAAAGCGGTTAGCTCCTTCGGTCCTCCGATCG
TTGTCAGAAGTAAGTTGGCCGCAGTGTTATCACTCATGGTTATGGCAGCACTGCATAATTCTCTTACTGT
CATGCCATCCGTAAGATGCTTTTCTGTGACTGGTGAGTACTCAACCAAGTCATTCTGAGAATAGTGTATG
CGGCGACCGAGTTGCTCTTGCCCGGCGTCAATACGGGATAATACCGCGCCACATAGCAGAACTTTAAAAG
TGCTCATCATTGGAAAACGTTCTTCGGGGCGAAAACTCTCAAGGATCTTACCGCTGTTGAGATCCAGTTC
GATGTAACCCACTCGTGCACCCAACTGATCTTCAGCATCTTTTACTTTCACCAGCGTTTCTGGGTGAGCA
AAAACAGGAAGGCAAAATGCCGCAAAAAAGGGAATAAGGGCGACACGGAAATGTTGAATACTCATACTCT
TCCTTTTTCAATATTATTGAAGCATTTATCAGGGTTATTGTCTCATGAGCGGATACATATTTGAATGTAT
TTAGAAAAATAAACAAATAGGGGTTCCGCGCACATTTCCCCGAAAAGTGCCACCTGACGTCGACGGATCG
GGAGATCTCCCGATCCCCTATGGTGCACTCTCAGTACAATCTGCTCTGATGCCGCATAGTTAAGCCAGTA
TCTGCTCCCTGCTTGTGTGTTGGAGGTCGCTGAGTAGTGCGCGAGCAAAATTTAAGCTACAACAAGGCAA
GGCTTGACCGACAATTGCATGAAGAATCTGCTTAGGGTTAGGCGTTTTGCGCTGCTTCGCGATGTACGGG
CCAGATATACGCGTTGACATTGATTATTGACTAGTTATTAATAGTAATCAATTACGGGGTCATTAGTTCA
TAGCCCATATATGGAGTTCCGCGTTACATAACTTACGGTAAATGGCCCGCCTGGCTGACCGCCCAACGAC
CCCCGCCCATTGACGTCAATAATGACGTATGTTCCCATAGTAACGCCAATAGGGACTTTCCATTGACGTC
AATGGGTGGAGTATTTACGGTAAACTGCCCACTTGGCAGTACATCAAGTGTATCATATGCCAAGTACGCC
CCCTATTGACGTCAATGACGGTAAATGGCCCGCCTGGCATTATGCCCAGTACATGACCTTATGGGACTTT
CCTACTTGGCAGTACATCTACGTATTAGTCATCGCTATTACCATGGTGATGCGGTTTTGGCAGTACATCA
ATGGGCGTGGATAGCGGTTTGACTCACGGGGATTTCCAAGTCTCCACCCCATTGACGTCAATGGGAGTTT
GTTTTGGCACCAAAATCAACGGGACTTTCCAAAATGTCGTAACAACTCCGCCCCATTGACGCAAATGGGC
GGTAGGCGTGTACGGTGGGAGGTCTATATAAGCAGAGCTCTCCCTATCAGTGATAGAGATCTCCCTATCA
GTGATAGAGATCGTCGACGAGCTCGTTTAGTGAACCGTCAGATCGCCTGGAGACGCCATCCACGCTGTTT
TGACCTCCATAGAAGACACCGGGACCGATCCAGCCTCCGGACTCTAGCGTTTAAACTTAAGCTTGGTACC
GAGCTCGGATCCACTAGTCCAGTGTGGTGGAATTCTGCAGATATCAACAAGTTTGTACAAAAAAGCAGGC
TCCACCATGAATCCTACACTCATCCTTGCTGCCTTTTGCCTGGGAATTGCCTCAGCTACTCTAACATTTG
ATCACAGTTTAGAGGCACAGTGGACCAAGTGGAAGGCGATGCACAACAGATTATACGGCATGAATGAAGA
AGGATGGAGGAGAGCAGTGTGGGAGAAGAACGTGAAGATGATTGAACTGCACAATCAGGAATACAGGGAA
GGGAAACACAGCTTCACAATGGCCATGAACGCCTTTGGAGACATGACCAGTGAAGAATTCAGGCAGGTGA
TGAATGGCTTTCAAAACCGTAAGCCCAGGAAGGGGAAAGTGTTCCAGGAACCTCTGTTTTATGAGGCCCC
CAGATCTGTGGATTGGAGAGAGAAAGGCTACGTGACTCCTGTGAAGAATCAGGGTCAGTGTGGTTCTTGT
TGGGCTTTTAGTGCTACTGGTGCTCTTGAAGGACAGATGTTCCGGAAAACTGGGAGGCTTATCTCACTGA
GTGAGCAGAATCTGGTAGACTGCTCTGGGCCTCAAGGCAATGAAGGCTGCAATGGTGGCCTAATGGATTA
TGCTTTCCAGTATGTTCAGGATAATGGAGGCCTGGACTCTGAGGAATCCTATCCATATGAGGCAACAGAA
GAATCCTGTAAGTACAATCCCAAGTATTCTGTTGCTAATGACACCGGCTTTGTGGACATCCCTAAGCAGG
AGAAGGCCCTGATGAAGGCAGTTGCAACTGTGGGGCCCATTTCTGTTGCTATTGATGCAGGTCATGAGTC
CTTCCTGTTCTATAAAGAAGGCATTTATTTTGAGCCAGACTGTAGCAGTGAAGACATGGATCATGGTGTG
CTGGTGGTTGGCTACGGATTTGAAAGCACAGAATCAGATAACAATAAATATTGGCTGGTGAAGAACAGCT
GGGGTGAAGAATGGGGCATGGGTGGCTACGTAAAGATGGCCAAAGACCGGAGAAACCATTGTGGAATTGC
CTCAGCAGCCAGCTACCCCACTGTGTTGGACCCAGCTTTCTTGTACAAAGTGGTTGATATCAAGGCCGCC
GACATCACCAGCCTGTACAAGAAAGTGGGGTGGAGCCATCCCCAGTTCGAGAAGGGCGGAGGATCTGGCG
GCGGAAGCGGCGGAGGAAGCTGGTCCCACCCTCAGTTTGAGAAAGGCACCGAGCTGGGCAGCACCATGGC
CAGCTACCCCTACGACGTGCCCGACTACGCCAAGGACAACACCGTGCCCCTGAAGCTGATCGCCCTGCTG
GCCAACGGCGAGTTCCACTCTGGCGAGCAGCTGGGCGAGACACTGGGCATGAGCAGAGCCGCCATCAACA
AGCACATCCAGACCCTGCGGGACTGGGGCGTGGACGTGTTCACAGTGCCCGGCAAGGGCTACAGCCTGCC
CGAGCCCATCCAGCTGCTGAACGCCAAGCAGATCCTGGGCCAGCTGGATGGCGGATCTGTGGCCGTGCTG
CCCGTGATCGACAGCACCAACCAGTATCTGCTCGACCGGATCGGCGAGCTGAAGTCCGGCGACGCCTGTA
TCGCCGAGTACCAGCAGGCCGGCAGAGGCGGCAGGGGCAGAAAGTGGTTCAGCCCCTTCGGCGCCAACCT
GTACCTGAGCATGTTCTGGAGACTGGAACAGGGCCCAGCCGCCGCTATTGGCCTGAGCCTGGTCATCGGC
ATCGTGATGGCCGAGGTGCTGCGGAAGCTGGGCGCCGACAAAGTGCGCGTGAAGTGGCCCAACGACCTGT
ATCTGCAGGACCGGAAGCTGGCCGGCATCCTGGTGGAACTGACCGGCAAAACAGGCGACGCCGCCCAGAT
CGTGATCGGCGCTGGCATCAACATGGCCATGCGGCGGGTGGAAGAGAGCGTGGTCAACCAGGGCTGGATC
ACCCTGCAGGAAGCCGGCATCAACCTGGACCGGAACACCCTGGCCGCCATGCTGATCAGAGAGCTGAGAG
CCGCCCTGGAACTGTTCGAGCAGGAAGGCCTGGCCCCCTACCTGAGCAGATGGGAGAAGCTGGACAACTT
CATCAACCGGCCCGTGAAACTGATCATCGGCGACAAAGAGATCTTCGGCATCAGCCGGGGCATCGACAAG
CAGGGGGCCCTGCTCCTGGAACAGGACGGCATCATCAAGCCCTGGATGGGCGGCGAGATCAGCCTGCGGA
GCGCCGAGAAGTGATGACTCGAGTCTAGAGGGCCCGTTTAAACCCGCTGATCAGCCTCGACTGTGCCTTC
TAGTTGCCAGCCATCTGTTGTTTGCCCCTCCCCCGTGCCTTCCTTGACCCTGGAAGGTGCCACTCCCACT
GTCCTTTCCTAATAAAATGAGGAAATTGCATCGCATTGTCTGAGTAGGTGTCATTCTATTCTGGGGGGTG
GGGTGGGGCAGGACAGCAAGGGGGAGGATTGGGAAGACAATAGCAGGCATGCTGGGGATGCGGTGGGCTC
TATGGCTTCTGAGGCGGAAAGAACCAGCTGGGGCTCTAGGGGGTATCCCC
[124 nt withheld, positions 5511-5634]
C
[91 nt withheld, positions 5636-5726]
AGGGTGATGGTTCACGTACCTAGAAGTTCCTATTCCGAAGTTCCTATTCTCTAGAAAGTATAGGAACTTC
CTTGGCCAAAAAGCCTGAACTCACCGCGACGTCTGTCGAGAAGTTTCTGATCGAAAAGTTCGACAGCGTC
TCCGACCTGATGCAGCTCTCGGAGGGCGAAGAATCTCGTGCTTTCAGCTTCGATGTAGGAGGGCGTGGAT
ATGTCCTGCGGGTAAATAGCTGCGCCGATGGTTTCTACAAAGATCGTTATGTTTATCGGCACTTTGCATC
GGCCGCGCTCCCGATTCCGGAAGTGCTTGACATTGGGGAATTCAGCGAGAGCCTGACCTATTGCATCTCC
CGCCGTGCACAGGGTGTCACGTTGCAAGACCTGCCTGAAACCGAACTGCCCGCTGTTCTGCAGCCGGTCG
CGGAGGCCATGGATGCGATCGCTGCGGCCGATCTTAGCCAGACGAGCGGGTTCGGCCCATTCGGACCGCA
AGGAATCGGTCAATACACTACATGGCGTGATTTCATATGCGCGATTGCTGATCCCCATGTGTATCACTGG
CAAACTGTGATGGACGACACCGTCAGTGCGTCCGTCGCGCAGGCTCTCGATGAGCTGATGCTTTGGGCCG
AGGACTGCCCCGAAGTCCGGCACCTCGTGCACGCGGATTTCGGCTCCAACAATGTCCTGACGGACAATGG
CCGCATAACAGCGGTCATTGACTGGAGCGAGGCGATGTTCGGGGATTCCCAATACGAGGTCGCCAACATC
TTCTTCTGGAGGCCGTGGTTGGCTTGTATGGAGCAGCAGACGCGCTACTTCGAGCGGAGGCATCCGGAGC
TTGCAGGATCGCCGCGGCTCCGGGCGTATATGCTCCGCATTGGTCTTGACCAACTCTATCAGAGCTTGGT
TGACGGCAATTTCGATGATGCAGCTTGGGCGCAGGGTCGATGCGACGCAATCGTCCGATCCGGAGCCGGG
ACTGTCGGGCGTACACAAATCGCCCGCAGAAGCGCGGCCGTCTGGACCGATGGCTGTGTAGAAGTACTCG
CCGATAGTGGAAACCGACGCCCCAGCACTCGTCCGAGGGCAAAGGAATAGCACGTACTACGAGATTTCGA
TTCCACCGCCGCCTTCTATGAAAGGTTGGGCTTCGGAATCGTTTTCCGGGACGCCGGCTGGATGATCCTC
CAGCGCGGGGATCTCATGCTGGAGTTCTTCGCCCACCCCAACTTGTTTATTGCAGCTTATAATGGTTACA
AATAAAGCAATAGCATCACAAATTTCACAAATAAAGCATTTTTTTCACTGCATTCTAGTTGTGGTTTGTC
CAAACTCATCAATGTATCTTATCATGTCTGTATACCGTCGACCTCTAGCTAGAGCTTGGCGTAATCATGG
TCATAGCTGTTTCCTGTGTGAAATTGTTATCCGCTCACAATTCCACACAACATACGAGCCGGAAGCATAA
AGTGTAAAGCCTGGGGTGCCTAATGAGTGAGCTAACTCACATTAATTGCGTTGCGCTCACTGCCCGCTTT
CCAGTCGGGAAACCTGTCGTGCCAGCTGCATTAATGAATCGGCCAACGCGCGGGGAGAGGCGGTTT
